Addgene plasmid #167374: pMSR:MSMEG_5069:Dendra
Purpose: C-term fluorescent fusion
Depositing lab: Keith Derbyshire & Joseph Wade. Depositing organization: Wadsworth Center, New York State Department of Health. Publication: A Mycobacterial Systems Resource for the Research Community. Judd JA, Canestrari J, Clark R, Joseph A, Lapierre P, Lasek-Nesselquist E, Mir M, Palumbo M, Smith C, Stone M, Upadhyay A, Wirth SE, Dedrick RM, Meier CG, Russell DA, Dills A, Dove E, Kester J, Wolf ID, Zhu J, Rubin ER, Fortune S, Hatfull GF, Gray TA, Wade JT, Derbyshire KM. mBio. 2021 Mar 2;12(2). pii: mBio.02401-20. doi: 10.1128/mBio.02401-20. PubMed 33653882.
Backbone
  Vector backbone: pMSR:Dendra
  Vector type: Bacterial Expression ; Integrating Mycobacterial Expression Vector attL5. T7 expression in E. coli
Growth in bacteria
  Bacterial resistance: Apramycin, 25 μg/mL
  Growth temperature: 37°C
  Growth strain: DH5alpha
  Copy number: High Copy
Gene/Insert
  Gene/Insert name: MSMEG_5069
  Species: M. smegmatis
  Promoter: pmycTetO
  Tag / fusion protein: Gly-Ala Linker/Dendra2/1x Flag Tag (C terminal on insert)
  Cloning method: Ligation Independent Cloning
  Sequencing primers: 5′ TGATAGAGTTTGTCCTCCCTATCAG; 3′ TCCATATGCACCTTGACACG
Resource information
  A portion of this plasmid was derived from a plasmid made by: CP000480.1
Terms and licenses: Academic/Nonprofit Terms; Industry Terms: Not Available to Industry
Depositor comments: 5' cloning site: AseI (destroyed), 3' cloning site: HindIII (not destroyed)
How to cite: pMSR:MSMEG_5069:Dendra was a gift from Keith Derbyshire & Joseph Wade (Addgene plasmid # 167374 ; http://n2t.net/addgene:167374 ; RRID:Addgene_167374)
