[The description below was written by a language model from this plasmid's Addgene catalogue record and pLannotate feature annotations shown in this document.]
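Description:
pMSR:MSMEG_5069:Dendra is a 5.3 kb integrating mycobacterial expression vector built on the pMSR:Dendra backbone, part of a systematic resource of tagged Mycobacterium smegmatis genes. It replicates in E. coli from a high-copy ColE1/pUC-type origin and is selected with apramycin through the aac(3)IV acetyltransferase gene. It carries no mycobacterial replication origin. Instead it encodes the mycobacteriophage L5 integrase, which mediates site-specific recombination into the L5 attachment site of the mycobacterial chromosome, giving stable single-copy insertion. A short fragment of the neighbouring L5 gene 32 is also annotated beside the integrase.

The payload is the M. smegmatis open reading frame MSMEG_5069, which the feature table identifies as tatB, a component of the twin-arginine (Tat) translocation system that exports folded proteins across the membrane. The gene was inserted by ligation-independent cloning and is fused at its C terminus, through a Gly-Ala linker, to the green-to-red photoconvertible fluorescent protein Dendra2 and then a single FLAG epitope. Expression in mycobacteria is driven by the pmycTetO promoter. The two short hits annotated as "tight TRE promoter" fragments most likely correspond to its tet operator sequences, which would allow Tet repressor control where a repressor is present. A T7 promoter lies immediately upstream of the coding sequence and a partial T7 terminator follows the FLAG tag, so the same fusion can be expressed in E. coli strains that supply T7 RNA polymerase.

The stated purpose is a C-terminal fluorescent fusion, suited to imaging protein localisation in live mycobacteria, with the FLAG tag available for immunodetection or affinity purification.
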