Features (pLannotate 1.2.2; 14 found; start..end, strand, type, name):
      9..113     +  CDS            Y4104_STRCO (fragment): Protein inferred from homology: Swiss-Prot protein existence level 3. From Streptomyces coelicolor (strain ATCC BAA-471 / A3(2) / M145).
    171..190     +  promoter       tight TRE promoter (fragment): Tet-responsive promoter PTight, consisting of seven tet operator sequences followed by the minimal CMV promoter
    197..214     +  promoter       tight TRE promoter (fragment): Tet-responsive promoter PTight, consisting of seven tet operator sequences followed by the minimal CMV promoter
    228..246     +  promoter       T7 promoter: promoter for bacteriophage T7 RNA polymerase
    262..657     +  CDS            tatB: TATB_MYCS2 - Protein inferred from homology: Swiss-Prot protein existence level 3. Part of the twin-arginine translocation (Tat) system that transports large folded proteins containing a characteristic twin- arginine motif in their signal peptide across membranes. Together with TatC, TatB is part of a receptor directly interacting with Tat signal peptides. TatB may form an oligomeric binding site that transiently accommodates folded Tat precursor proteins before their translocation. From Mycolicibacterium smegmatis (strain ATCC 700084 / mc(2)155) (Mycobacterium smegmatis).
    679..1365    +  CDS            Dendra2: Dendra2 is a photoconvertible green fluorescent protein published in 2006, derived from Dendronephthya sp.. It has high acid sensitivity.
   1405..1425    +  CDS            FLAG (fragment): FLAG® epitope tag, followed by an enterokinase cleavage site
   1434..1476    +  terminator     T7 terminator (fragment): transcription terminator for bacteriophage T7 RNA polymerase
   1682..2482    +  CDS            ApmR: aminoglycoside 3-N-acetyltransferase type IV ; aac(3)IV; confers resistance to apramycin (Paget and Davies, 1996)
   2549..2566    -  misc_feature   MCS (fragment): pBluescript multiple cloning site
   2607..3195    +  rep_origin     ori: high-copy-number ColE1/pMB1/pBR322/pUC origin of replication
   3363..3391    +  misc_feature   MCS (fragment): pUC18/19 multiple cloning site
   3951..5063    +  CDS            33: VINT_BPML5 - Also known as int. Protein inferred from homology: Swiss-Prot protein existence level 3. Integrase is necessary for integration of the phage into the host genome by site-specific recombination. From Mycobacterium phage L5 (Mycobacteriophage L5).
   5125..5229    -  CDS            32 (fragment): VG32_BPML5 - Protein predicted: Swiss-Prot protein existence level 4. From Mycobacterium phage L5 (Mycobacteriophage L5).
>Addgene plasmid #167374 | pMSR:MSMEG_5069:Dendra | addgene full sequence | sequence record 332919 | Addgene NGS Result
AATATTGGATCGTCGGCACCGTCACGGCCGTGGGAGGCGGCACGATCCGCGACGTGATGATCGGCCGCAT
CCCCACGGTGCTGCGCAGTGAGCTCTACGCCATCCCGGCGTTGATCTGTGCGTTCGCACGCACAGGCCCG
GTGTGAGAAGGGTCTCTGACGAGCGGGAGAACTCCCTATCAGTGATAGAGTTTGTCCTCCCTATCAGTGA
TAGATAGGCTTAAGGAGTAATACGACTCACTATAGGGAGAAGGAGGCCATTATGTTCGCCAACATCGGGT
GGGGCGAGATGCTCGTGCTGGTGATCGCGGGTCTGGTGATCCTCGGCCCCGAACGCCTGCCCGGCGCGAT
CCGGTGGACGTCCGGTGCGCTGCGCCAGGCCCGTGACTACGTCAGCGGCGCCACCAGCCAGCTGCGTCAG
GATCTGGGGCCCGAGTTCGACGATCTGCGCGAGCCGCTGCAGGAACTCCAGAAGCTGCGCGGCATGACGC
CGCGCGCGGCGATCACCAAACACCTGCTCGACGGCGACGATTCGTTCCTCACCGGCAAGTTCGACGACGA
GCGTCCCAAGCAGCAGCCGCAGACCCCGGCCGCGCAGGACAAGCCCGAAGAGAAGCCGGACAAGCCTGCC
GGGCCGGTGTTCGACCCCGACGCGACCAAGCTTGGTGCGGCCGCGGGCAACACGCCTGGCATCAATCTGA
TCAAGGAGGACATGCGTGTCAAGGTGCATATGGAGGGCAACGTGAACGGTCACGCCTTCGTGATCGAGGG
GGAGGGTAAGGGTAAGCCTTACGAAGGGACCCAGACCGCCAACCTCACCGTCAAGGAGGGCGCCCCTCTC
CCATTCTCGTACGATATCCTCACTACCGCGGTGCATTACGGGAACCGCGTGTTCACCAAGTACCCCGAGG
ATATCCCTGACTACTTCAAGCAGAGCTTCCCGGAGGGATACTCCTGGGAGCGGACGATGACCTTCGAAGA
CAAGGGTATCTGTACGATCCGCAGCGACATCTCGCTGGAAGGGGACTGTTTCTTCCAGAACGTCCGTTTC
AAGGGGACCAACTTTCCGCCGAACGGCCCGGTCATGCAGAAGAAGACCCTCAAGTGGGAGCCGAGCACGG
AGAAGCTGCACGTTCGGGACGGCCTCCTGGTCGGCAACATCAACATGGCGCTGCTGCTGGAAGGCGGCGG
CCACTACCTATGCGACTTCAAGACCACGTACAAAGCGAAGAAGGTCGTCCAGCTGCCCGACGCGCACTTC
GTGGACCACCGCATCGAAATCCTGGGGAACGATTCGGACTACAACAAGGTCAAGTTGTACGAGCACGCTG
TGGCACGCTATAGCCCGCTCCCGTCGCAGGTCTGGTTCGAAGGCGGCGGCGGGGAGAACCTGTATTTCCA
GGACTACAAGGACGACGACGACAAGTGATTTAAATAACCCCTTGGGGCCTCTAAACGGGTCTTGAGGGGT
TTTTTGTTAACTAGCGTACGATCGAATTCCTGCAGCTCACGGTAACTGATGCCGTATTTGCAGTACCAGC
GTACGGCCCACAGAATGATGTCACGCTGAAAATGCCGGCCTTTGAATGGGTTCATGTGCAGCTCCATCAG
CAAAAGGGGATGATAAGTTTATCACCACCGACTATTTGCAACAGTGCCGTTGATCGTGCTATGATCGACT
GATGTCATCAGCGGTGGAGTGCAATGTCGTGCAATACGAATGGCGAAAAGCCGAGCTCATCGGTCAGCTT
CTCAACCTTGGGGTTACCCCCGGCGGTGTGCTGCTGGTCCACAGCTCCTTCCGTAGCGTCCGGCCCCTCG
AAGATGGGCCACTTGGACTGATCGAGGCCCTGCGTGCTACGCTGGGTCCGGGAGGGACGCTCGTCATGCC
CTCGTGGTCAGGTCTGGACGACGAGCCGTTCGATCCTGCCACGTCGCCCGTTACACCGGACCTTGGAGTT
GTCTCTGACACATTCTGGCGCCTGCCAAATGTAAAGCGCAGCGCCCATCCATTTGCCTTTGCGGCAGCGG
GGCCACAGGCAGAGCAGATCATCTCTGATCCATTGCCCCTGCCACCTTACTCGCCTGCAAGCCCGGTCGC
CCGTGTCCATGAACTCGATGGGCAGGTACTTCTCCTCGGCGTGGGACACGATGCCAACACGACGCTGCAT
CTTGCCGAGTTGATGGCAAAGGTTCCCTATGGGGTGCCGAGACACTGCACCATTCTTCAGGATGGCAAGT
TGGTACGCGTCGATTATCTCGAGAATGACCACTGCTGTGAGCGCTTTGCCTTGGCGGACAGGTGGCTCAA
GGAGAAGAGCCTTCAGAAGGAAGGTCCAGTCGGTCATGCCTTTGCTCGGTTGATCCGCTCCCGCGACATT
GTGGCGACAGCCCTGGGTCAACTGGGCCGAGATCCGTTGATCTTCCTGCATCCGCCAGAGGCGGGATGCG
AAGAATGCGATGCCGCTCGCCAGTCGATTGGCTGAGCTCATGAGCGGAGAACGAGATGACGTTGGAGGGG
CAAGGTCGCGCTGATTGCTGGGGCAACACGGGGGATCCACTAGTTCCATGAGCGTCAGACCCCGTAGAAA
AGATCAAAGGATCTTCTTGAGATCCTTTTTTTCTGCGCGTAATCTGCTGCTTGCAAACAAAAAAACCACC
GCTACCAGCGGTGGTTTGTTTGCCGGATCAAGAGCTACCAACTCTTTTTCCGAAGGTAACTGGCTTCAGC
AGAGCGCAGATACCAAATACTGTCCTTCTAGTGTAGCCGTAGTTAGGCCACCACTTCAAGAACTCTGTAG
CACCGCCTACATACCTCGCTCTGCTAATCCTGTTACCAGTGGCTGCTGCCAGTGGCGATAAGTCGTGTCT
TACCGGGTTGGACTCAAGACGATAGTTACCGGATAAGGCGCAGCGGTCGGGCTGAACGGGGGGTTCGTGC
ACACAGCCCAGCTTGGAGCGAACGACCTACACCGAACTGAGATACCTACAGCGTGAGCTATGAGAAAGCG
CCACGCTTCCCGAGGGGAGAAAGGCGGACAGGTATCCGGTAAGCGGCAGGGTCGGAACAGGAGAGCGCAC
GAGGGAGCTTCCAGGGGGAAACGCCTGGTATCTTTATAGTCCTGTCGGGTTTCGCCACCTCTGACTTGAG
CGTCGATTTTTGTGATGCTCGTCAGGGGGGCGGAGCCTATGGAAAAACGCCAGCAACGCGGCCTTTTTAC
GGTTCCTGGCCTTTTGCTGGCCTTTTGCTCACATGTTCTTTCCTGCGTTATCCCCTGATTCTGTGGATAA
CCGTATTACCGCCTTTGAGTGAGCTGATACCGCTCGCCGCAGCCGAACGACCGAGCGCAACGCGTGCGGC
CGCGGTACCCGGGGATCCTCTAGAGTCGACCACCAAGGGCACCATCTCTGCTTGGGCCACCCCGTTGGCC
GCAGCCAGCTCGCTGAGAGCCGTGAACGACAGGGCGAACGCCAGCCCGCCGACGGCGAGGGTTCCGACCG
CTGCAACTCCCGGTGCAACCTTGTCCCGGTCTATTCTCTTCACTGCACCAGCTCCAATCTGGTGTGAATG
CCCCTCGTCTGTTCGCGCAGGCGGGGGGCTCTATTCGTTTGTCAGCATCGAAAGTAGCCAGATCAGGGAT
GCGTTGCAACCGCGTATGCCCAGGTCAGAAGAGTCGCACAAGAGTTGCAGACCCCTGGAAAGAAAAATGG
CCAGAGGGCGAAAACACCCTCTGACCAGCGGAGCGGGCGACGGGAATCGAACCCGCGTAGCTAGTTTGGA
AGAATGGGTGTCTGCCGACCACATATGGGCCGGTCAAGATAGGTTTTTACCCCCTCTCGGCTGCATCCTC
TAAGTGGAAAGAAATTGCAGGTCGTAGAAGCGCGTTGAAGCCTGAGAGTTGCACAGGAGTTGCAACCCGG
TAGCCTTGTTCACGACGAGAGGAGACCTAGTTGGCACGTCGCGGATGGGGATCGCTGAAGACTCAGCGCA
GCGGGAGGATCCAAGCCTCATACGTCAACCCGCAGGACGGTGTGAGGTACTACGCGCTGCAGACCTACGA
CAACAAGATGGACGCCGAAGCCTGGCTCGCGGGCGAGAAGCGGCTCATCGAGATGGAGACCTGGACCCCT
CCACAGGACCGGGCGAAGAAGGCAGCCGCCAGCGCCATCACGCTGGAGGAGTACACCCGGAAGTGGCTCG
TGGAGCGCGACCTCGCAGACGGCACCAGGGATCTGTACAGCGGGCACGCGGAGCGCCGCATCTACCCGGT
GCTAGGTGAAGTGGCGGTCACAGAGATGACGCCAGCTCTGGTGCGTGCGTGGTGGGCCGGGATGGGTAGG
AAGCACCCGACTGCCCGCCGGCATGCCTACAACGTCCTCCGGGCGGTGATGAACACAGCGGTCGAGGACA
AGCTGATCGCAGAGAACCCGTGCCGGATCGAGCAGAAGGCAGCCGATGAGCGCGACGTAGAGGCGCTGAC
GCCTGAGGAGCTGGACATCGTCGCCGCTGAGATCTTCGAGCACTACCGGATCGCGGCATACATCCTGGCG
TGGACGAGCCTCCGGTTCGGAGAGCTGATCGAGCTTCGCCGCAAGGACATCGTGGACGACGGCATGACGA
TGAAGCTCCGGGTGCGCCGTGGCGCTTCCCGCGTGGGGAACAAGATCGTCGTTGGCAACGCCAAGACCGT
CCGGTCGAAGCGTCCTGTGACGGTTCCGCCTCACGTCGCGGAGATGATCCGAGCGCACATGAAGGACCGT
ACGAAGATGAACAAGGGCCCCGAGGCATTCCTGGTGACCACGACGCAGGGCAACCGGCTGTCGAAGTCCG
CGTTCACCAAGTCGCTGAAGCGTGGCTACGCCAAGATCGGTCGGCCGGAACTCCGCATCCACGACCTCCG
CGCTGTCGGCGCTACGTTCGCCGCTCAGGCAGGTGCGACGACCAAGGAGCTGATGGCCCGTCTCGGTCAC
ACGACTCCTAGGATGGCGATGAAGTACCAGATGGCGTCTGAGGCCCGCGACGAGGCTATCGCTGAGGCGA
TGTCCAAGCTGGCCAAGACCTCCTGAAACGCAAAAAGCCCCCCTCCCAAGGACACTGAGTCCTAAAGAGG
GGGGTTTCTTGTCAGTACGCGAAGAACCACGCCTGGCCGCGAGCGCCAGCACCGCCGCTCTGTGCGGAGA
CCTGGGCACCAGCCCCGCCGCCGCCAGGAGCATTGCCGTTCCCGCCAGAAATCTAGACGGTGACCACAAC
GCGCCCGCTTTGATCGGGGACGTCGA
