>Addgene plasmid #167374 | pMSR:MSMEG_5069:Dendra | depositor partial sequence | sequence record 325202 | partial
ATGTTCGCCAACATCGGGTGGGGCGAGATGCTCGTGCTGGTGATCGCGGGTCTGGTGATCCTCGGCCCCG
AACGCCTGCCCGGCGCGATCCGGTGGACGTCCGGTGCGCTGCGCCAGGCCCGTGACTACGTCAGCGGCGC
CACCAGCCAGCTGCGTCAGGATCTGGGGCCCGAGTTCGACGATCTGCGCGAGCCGCTGCAGGAACTCCAG
AAGCTGCGCGGCATGACGCCGCGCGCGGCGATCACCAAACACCTGCTCGACGGCGACGATTCGTTCCTCA
CCGGCAAGTTCGACGACGAGCGTCCCAAGCAGCAGCCGCAGACCCCGGCCGCGCAGGACAAGCCCGAAGA
GAAGCCGGACAAGCCTGCCGGGCCGGTGTTCGACCCCGACGCGACC
